>Addgene plasmid #207943 | pKD007 | addgene full sequence | sequence record 415339 | Addgene NGS Result
TAACGAATTACCATGGCACCTGCTGCAACCTCGACGAGTCAGTAATAAACGGCGTCAAAGTGGTTGCAGC
CGGCACACACGAGTCGTGTTTATCAACTCAAAGCACAAATACTTTTCCTCAACCTAAAAATAAGGCAATT
AGCCAAAAACAACTTTGCGTGTAAACAACGCTCAATACACGTGTCATTTTATTATTAGCTATTGCTTCAC
CGCCTTAGCTTTCTCGTGACCTAGTCGTCCTCGTCTTTTCTTCTTCTTCTTCTATAAAACAATACCCAAA
GAGCTCTTCTTCTTCACAATTCAGATTTCAATTTCTCAAAATCTTAAAAACTTTCTCTCAATTCTCTCTA
CCGTGATCAAGGTAAATTTCTGTGTTCCTTATTCTCTCAAAATCTTCGATTTTGTTTTCGTTCGATCCCA
ATTTCGTATATGTTCTTTGGTTTAGATTCTGTTAATCTTAGATCGAAGACGATTTTCTGGGTTTGATCGT
TAGATATCATCTTAATTCTCGATTAGGGTTTCATAGATATCATCCGATTTGTTCAAATAATTTGAGTTTT
GTCGAATAATTACTCTTCGATTTGTGATTTCTATCTAGATCTGGTGTTAGTTTCTAGTTTGTGCGATCGA
ATTTGTAGATTAATCTGAGTTTTTCTGATTAACAAACAATGGCACCAAAAGCCGGAAAGAAACCAGCAGA
GAAAAAGCCCGCAGAGAAAGCTCCAGCAGAAGAAGAGAAAGTAGCCGAAAAAGCACCAGCAGAGAAGAAA
CCAAAAGCCGGAAAAAAACTACCAAAAGAAGCAGTCACCGGAGGAGTCGAGAAGAAGAAGAAACGAGTCA
AGAAAAGCACAGAGACATACAAGATCTACATCTTCAAGGTGTTGAAACAAGTTCATCCAGATATTGGAAT
CTCAAGTAAAGCTATGGGGATTATGAACAGTTTTATCAATGATATATTCGAGAAACTTGCGCAAGAAGCT
TCAAAATTAGCTAGGTATAATAAGAAACCTACGATTACTTCTAGGGAGATTCAGACAGCTGTTAGACTAG
TGTTACCTGGTGAACTTGCTAAGCATGCTGTTTCTGAAGGAACTAAGGCTGTTACTAAGTTTACTAGCTC
TTCAGGTTCGACAGCCGCTAGTGCGTCTGCATCAGGGAGTGGTTCCGGAAGCGGCTCTGGATCGGGCTCA
GGGAGTGGTTCCGGCAGCGGCTCTGGATCGGCGGCCGCTGCAGGCTCCGCTGCTGCTTCAGGTTCTGGCT
CCGGATCTGGCTCAGGTAGTGGGTCCGGATCAGGATCAGGTTCGGGTTCAGGGTCCGGATCTGGTTCCGG
CTCTTCAAGTTCAGGTGCTAGCGGTGGCAGCGGTGGCACTAGTGGTGGAGGCGGATCCATGGTGAGCAAG
GGCGAGGCAGTGATCAAAGAGTTCATGAGGTTCAAGGTCCACATGGAAGGCAGCATGAACGGACATGAGT
TCGAGATCGAAGGTGAAGGTGAGGGTAGACCTTACGAGGGAACTCAGACTGCTAAGCTCAAGGTGACAAA
AGGTGGACCGCTTCCGTTCAGCTGGGATATTCTTTCACCGCAGTTCATGTACGGCAGCAGGGCTTTCATC
AAGCACCCTGCTGATATTCCGGACTACTACAAGCAGTCTTTCCCAGAGGGATTCAAGTGGGAGCGTGTGA
TGAATTTCGAGGATGGTGGTGCTGTGACTGTGACCCAGGATACTTCTCTTGAGGATGGGACCCTCATCTA
CAAGGTGAAGCTCAGGGGAACTAACTTCCCTCCTGATGGTCCTGTGATGCAGAAAAAGACTATGGGCTGG
GAAGCCTCTACCGAGAGACTTTATCCTGAGGACGGTGTGCTTAAGGGCGACATCAAGATGGCTCTTAGGC
TTAAGGACGGTGGACGTTACCTCGCTGATTTCAAGACTACCTACAAGGCCAAGAAACCGGTGCAAATGCC
TGGGGCTTACAACGTTGACAGAAAGCTCGACATCACCAGCCACAACGAGGATTACACTGTGGTTGAGCAG
TACGAGAGGTCTGAGGGTCGTCATTCTACTGGTGGCATGGACGAGCTGTACAAGTAGCTGCGAGCTCATA
TGAAGATGAAGATGAAATATTTGGTGTGTCAAATAAATAGCTTGTGTGCTTAAGTTTGTGTTTTTTTCTT
GGCTTGTTGTGTTATGAATTTGTGGCTTTTTCTAATATTAAATGAATGTAAGATCTCATTATAATGAATA
AACAAATGTTTCTATAATCCATTGTGAATGTTTTGTTGGATCTCTTCTGCAGCATATAACTACTGTATGT
GCTATGGTATGGACTATGGAATATGATTAAAGATAAGGAATTCACTAAGTGACACATGACCATAGGAGAA
CGTATGTCATATGGCAGGTGCTCGAGCAATTCTGACAGGATATATTGGCGGGTAAACCTAAGAGAAAAGA
GCGTTTATTAGAATAATCGGATATTTAAAAGGGCGTGAAAAGGTTTATCCGTTCGTCCATTTGTATGTGC
ATGCCAACCACAGGGTTCCCCTCGGGATCAAAGTACTTTGATCCAACCCCTCCGCTGCTATAGTGCAGTC
GGCTTCTGACGTTCAGTGCAGCCGTCATCTGAAAACGACATGTCGCACAAGTCCTAAGTTACGCGACAGG
CTGCCGCCCTGCCCTTTTCCTGGCGTTTTCTTGTCGCGTGTTTTAGTCGCATAAAGTAGAATACTTGCGA
CTAGAACCGGAGACATTACGCCATGAACAAGAGCGCCGCCGCTGGCCTGCTGGGCTATGCCCGCGTCAGC
ACCGACGACCAGGACTTGACCAACCAACGGGCCGAACTGCACGCGGCCGGCTGCACCAAGCTGTTTTCCG
AGAAGATCACCGGCACCAGGCGCGACCGCCCGGAGCTGGCCAGGATGCTTGACCACCTACGCCCTGGCGA
CGTTGTGACAGTGACCAGGCTAGACCGCCTGGCCCGCAGCACCCGCGACCTACTGGACATTGCCGAGCGC
ATCCAGGAGGCCGGCGCGGGCCTGCGTAGCCTGGCAGAGCCGTGGGCCGACACCACCACGCCGGCCGGCC
GCATGGTGTTGACCGTGTTCGCCGGCATTGCCGAGTTCGAGCGTTCCCTAATCATCGACCGCACCCGGAG
CGGGCGCGAGGCCGCCAAGGCCCGAGGCGTGAAGTTTGGCCCCCGCCCTACCCTCACCCCGGCACAGATC
GCGCACGCCCGCGAGCTGATCGACCAGGAAGGCCGCACCGTGAAAGAGGCGGCTGCACTGCTTGGCGTGC
ATCGCTCGACCCTGTACCGCGCACTTGAGCGCAGCGAGGAAGTGACGCCCACCGAGGCCAGGCGGCGCGG
TGCCTTCCGTGAGGACGCATTGACCGAGGCCGACGCCCTGGCGGCCGCCGAGAATGAACGCCAAGAGGAA
CAAGCATGAAACCGCACCAGGACGGCCAGGACGAACCGTTTTTCATTACCGAAGAGATCGAGGCGGAGAT
GATCGCGGCCGGGTACGTGTTCGAGCCGCCCGCGCACCTCTCAACCGTGCGGCTGCATGAAATCCTGGCC
GGTTTGTCTGATGCCAAGCTGGCGGCCTGGCCGGCCAGCTTGGCCGCTGAAGAAACCGAGCGCCGCCGTC
TAAAAAGGTGATGTGTATTTGAGTAAAACAGCTTGCGTCATGCGGTCGCTGCGTATATGATGCGATGAGT
AAATAAACAAATACGCAAGGGGAACGCATGAAGGTTATCGCTGTACTTAACCAGAAAGGCGGGTCAGGCA
AGACGACCATCGCAACCCATCTAGCCCGCGCCCTGCAACTCGCCGGGGCCGATGTTCTGTTAGTCGATTC
CGATCCCCAGGGCAGTGCCCGCGATTGGGCGGCCGTGCGGGAAGATCAACCGCTAACCGTTGTCGGCATC
GACCGCCCGACGATTGACCGCGACGTGAAGGCCATCGGCCGGCGCGACTTCGTAGTGATCGACGGAGCGC
CCCAGGCGGCGGACTTGGCTGTGTCCGCGATCAAGGCAGCCGACTTCGTGCTGATTCCGGTGCAGCCAAG
CCCTTACGACATATGGGCCACCGCCGACCTGGTGGAGCTGGTTAAGCAGCGCATTGAGGTCACGGATGGA
AGGCTACAAGCGGCCTTTGTCGTGTCGCGGGCGATCAAAGGCACGCGCATCGGCGGTGAGGTTGCCGAGG
CGCTGGCCGGGTACGAGCTGCCCATTCTTGAGTCCCGTATCACGCAGCGCGTGAGCTACCCAGGCACTGC
CGCCGCCGGCACAACCGTTCTTGAATCAGAACCCGAGGGCGACGCTGCCCGCGAGGTCCAGGCGCTGGCC
GCTGAAATTAAATCAAAACTCATTTGAGTTAATGAGGTAAAGAGAAAATGAGCAAAAGCACAAACACGCT
AAGTGCCGGCCGTCCGAGCGCACGCAGCAGCAAGGCTGCAACGTTGGCCAGCCTGGCAGACACGCCAGCC
ATGAAGCGGGTCAACTTTCAGTTGCCGGCGGAGGATCACACCAAGCTGAAGATGTACGCGGTACGCCAAG
GCAAGACCATTACCGAGCTGCTATCTGAATACATCGCGCAGCTACCAGAGTAAATGAGCAAATGAATAAA
TGAGTAGATGAATTTTAGCGGCTAAAGGAGGCGGCATGGAAAATCAAGAACAACCAGGCACCGACGCCGT
GGAATGCCCCATGTGTGGAGGAACGGGCGGTTGGCCAGGCGTAAGCGGCTGGGTTGCCTGCCGGCCCTGC
AATGGCACTGGAACCCCCAAGCCCGAGGAATCGGCGTGAGCGGTCGCAAACCATCCGGCCCGGTACAAAT
CGGCGCGGCGCTGGGTGATGACCTGGTGGAGAAGTTGAAGGCCGCGCAGGCCGCCCAGCGGCAACGCATC
GAGGCAGAAGCACGCCCCGGTGAATCGTGGCAAGCGGCCGCTGATCGAATCCGCAAAGAATCCCGGCAAC
CGCCGGCAGCCGGTGCGCCGTCGATTAGGAAGCCGCCCAAGGGCGACGAGCAACCAGATTTTTTCGTTCC
GATGCTCTATGACGTGGGCACCCGCGATAGTCGCAGCATCATGGACGTGGCCGTTTTCCGTCTGTCGAAG
CGTGACCGACGAGCTGGCGAGGTGATCCGCTACGAGCTTCCAGACGGGCACGTAGAGGTTTCCGCAGGGC
CGGCCGGCATGGCCAGTGTGTGGGATTACGACCTGGTACTGATGGCGGTTTCCCATCTAACCGAATCCAT
GAACCGATACCGGGAAGGGAAGGGAGACAAGCCCGGCCGCGTGTTCCGTCCACACGTTGCGGACGTACTC
AAGTTCTGCCGGCGAGCCGATGGCGGAAAGCAGAAAGACGACCTGGTAGAAACCTGCATTCGGTTAAACA
CCACGCACGTTGCCATGCAGCGTACGAAGAAGGCCAAGAACGGCCGCCTGGTGACGGTATCCGAGGGTGA
AGCCTTGATTAGCCGCTACAAGATCGTAAAGAGCGAAACCGGGCGGCCGGAGTACATCGAGATCGAGCTA
GCTGATTGGATGTACCGCGAGATCACAGAAGGCAAGAACCCGGACGTGCTGACGGTTCACCCCGATTACT
TTTTGATCGATCCCGGCATCGGCCGTTTTCTCTACCGCCTGGCACGCCGCGCCGCAGGCAAGGCAGAAGC
CAGATGGTTGTTCAAGACGATCTACGAACGCAGTGGCAGCGCCGGAGAGTTCAAGAAGTTCTGTTTCACC
GTGCGCAAGCTGATCGGGTCAAATGACCTGCCGGAGTACGATTTGAAGGAGGAGGCGGGGCAGGCTGGCC
CGATCCTAGTCATGCGCTACCGCAACCTGATCGAGGGCGAAGCATCCGCCGGTTCCTAATGTACGGAGCA
GATGCTAGGGCAAATTGCCCTAGCAGGGGAAAAAGGTCGAAAAGGACTCTTTCCTGTGGATAGCACGTAC
ATTGGGAACCCAAAGCCGTACATTGGGAACCGGAACCCGTACATTGGGAACCCAAAGCCGTACATTGGGA
ACCGGTCACACATGTAAGTGACTGATATAAAAGAGAAAAAAGGCGATTTTTCCGCCTAAAACTCTTTAAA
ACTTATTAAAACTCTTAAAACCCGCCTGGCCTGTGCATAACTGTCTGGCCAGCGCACAGCCGAAGAGCTG
CAAAAAGCGCCTACCCTTCGGTCGCTGCGCTCCCTACGCCCCGCCGCTTCGCGTCGGCCTATCGCGGCCG
CTGGCCGCTCAAAAATGGCTGGCCTACGGCCAGGCAATCTACCAGGGCGCGGACAAGCCGCGCCGTCGCC
ACTCGACCGCCGGCGCCCACATCAAGGCACCCTGCCTCGCGCGTTTCGGTGATGACGGTGAAAACCTCTG
ACACATGCAGCTCCCGGTGACGGTCACAGCTTGTCTGTAAGCGGATGCCGGGAGCAGACAAGCCCGTCAG
GGCGCGTCAGCGGGTGTTGGCGGGTGTCGGGGCGCAGCCATGACCCAGTCACGTAGCGATAGCGGAGTGT
ATACTGGCTTAACTATGCGGCATCAGAGCAGATTGTACTGAGAGTGCACCATATGCGGTGTGAAATACCG
CACAGATGCGTAAGGAGAAAATACCGCATCAGGCGCTCTTCCGCTTCCTCGCTCACTGACTCGCTGCGCT
CGGTCGTTCGGCTGCGGCGAGCGGTATCAGCTCACTCAAAGGCGGTAATACGGTTATCCACAGAATCAGG
GGATAACGCAGGAAAGAACATGTGAGCAAAAGGCCAGCAAAAGGCCAGGAACCGTAAAAAGGCCGCGTTG
CTGGCGTTTTTCCATAGGCTCCGCCCCCCTGACGAGCATCACAAAAATCGACGCTCAAGTCAGAGGTGGC
GAAACCCGACAGGACTATAAAGATACCAGGCGTTTCCCCCTGGAAGCTCCCTCGTGCGCTCTCCTGTTCC
GACCCTGCCGCTTACCGGATACCTGTCCGCCTTTCTCCCTTCGGGAAGCGTGGCGCTTTCTCATAGCTCA
CGCTGTAGGTATCTCAGTTCGGTGTAGGTCGTTCGCTCCAAGCTGGGCTGTGTGCACGAACCCCCCGTTC
AGCCCGACCGCTGCGCCTTATCCGGTAACTATCGTCTTGAGTCCAACCCGGTAAGACACGACTTATCGCC
ACTGGCAGCAGCCACTGGTAACAGGATTAGCAGAGCGAGGTATGTAGGCGGTGCTACAGAGTTCTTGAAG
TGGTGGCCTAACTACGGCTACACTAGAAGGACAGTATTTGGTATCTGCGCTCTGCTGAAGCCAGTTACCT
TCGGAAAAAGAGTTGGTAGCTCTTGATCCGGCAAACAAACCACCGCTGGTAGCGGTGGTTTTTTTGTTTG
CAAGCAGCAGATTACGCGCAGAAAAAAAGGATCTCAAGAAGATCCTTTGATCTTTTCTACGGGGTCTGAC
GCTCAGTGGAACGAAAACTCACGTTAAGGGATTTTGGTCATGCATTCTAGGTGATTAGAAAAACTCATCG
AGCATCAAATGAAACTGCAATTTATTCATATCAGGATTATCAATACCATATTTTTGAAAAAGCCGTTTCT
GTAATGAAGGAGAAAACTCACCGAGGCAGTTCCATAGGATGGCAAGATCCTGGTATCGGTCTGCGATTCC
GACTCGTCCAACATCAATACAACCTATTAATTTCCCCTCGTCAAAAATAAGGTTATCAAGTGAGAAATCA
CCATGAGTGACGACTGAATCCGGTGAGAATGGCAAAAGTTTATGCATTTCTTTCCAGACTTGTTCAACAG
GCCAGCCATTACGCTCGTCATCAAAATCACTCGCATCAACCAAACCGTTATTCATTCGTGATTGCGCCTG
AGCGAGTCGAAATACGCGATCGCTGTTAAAAGGACAATTACAAACAGGAATCGAATGCAACCGGCGCAGG
AACACTGCCAGCGCATCAACAATATTTTCACCTGAATCAGGATATTCTTCTAATACCTGGAATGCTGTTT
TCCCTGGGATCGCAGTGGTGAGTAACCATGCATCATCAGGAGTACGGATAAAATGCTTGATGGTCGGAAG
AGGCATAAATTCCGTCAGCCAGTTTAGTCTGACCATCTCATCTGTAACATCATTGGCAACGCTACCTTTG
CCATGTTTCAGAAACAACTCTGGCGCATCGGGCTTCCCATACAATCGGTAGATTGTCGCACCTGATTGCC
CGACATTATCGCGAGCCCATTTATACCCATATAAATCAGCATCCATGTTGGAATTTAATCGCGGCCTTGA
GCAAGACGTTTCCCGTTGAATATGGCTCATAACAGAACTTATTATTTCCTTCCTCTTTTCTACAGTATTT
AAAGATACCCCAAGAAGCTAATTATAACAAGACGAACTCCAATTCACTGTTCCTTGCATTCTAAAACCTT
AAATACCAGAAAACAGCTTTTTCAAAGTTGTTTTCAAAGTTGGCGTATAACATAGTATCGACGGAGCCGA
TTTTGAAACCGCGGTGATCACAGGCAGCAACGCTCTGTCATCGTTACAATCAACATGCTACCCTCCGCGA
GATCATCCGTGTTTCAAACCCGGCAGCTTAGTTGCCGTTCTTCCGAATAGCATCGGTAACATGAGCAAAG
TCTGCCGCCTTACAACGGCTCTCCCGCTGACGCCGTCCCGGACTGATGGGCTGCCTGTATCGAGTGGTGA
TTTTGTGCCGAGCTGCCGGTCGGGGAGCTGTTGGCTGGCTGGTGGCAGGATATATTGTGGTGTAAACA
Features (pLannotate 1.2.2; 13 found; start..end, strand, type, name):
    669..1121    +  CDS            H2B3_ARATH: Experimental evidence at protein level: Swiss-Prot protein existence level 1. Core component of nucleosome. Nucleosomes wrap and compact DNA into chromatin, limiting DNA accessibility to the cellular machineries which require DNA as a template. Histones thereby play a central role in transcription regulation, DNA repair, DNA replication and chromosomal stability. DNA accessibility is regulated via a complex set of post-translational modifications of histones, also called histone code, and nucleosome remodeling. From Arabidopsis thaliana (Mouse-ear cress).
   1389..2084    +  CDS            mScarlet-I: mScarlet-I is a basic (constitutively fluorescent) red fluorescent protein published in 2016, derived from synthetic construct. It is reported to be a rapidly-maturing monomer with moderate acid sensitivity.
   2099..2347    +  terminator     HSP terminator: efficient transcription terminator from the Arabidopsis thaliana heat shock protein 18.2 gene (Nagaya et al., 2010)
   2413..2437    +  misc_feature   RB T-DNA repeat: right border repeat from nopaline C58 T-DNA
   2777..3178    +  CDS            Y4CG_SINFN (fragment): Protein inferred from homology: Swiss-Prot protein existence level 3. From Sinorhizobium fredii (strain NBRC 101917 / NGR234).
   3738..4367    +  CDS            pVS1 StaA: stability protein from the Pseudomonas plasmid pVS1 (Heeb et al., 2000)
   4796..5869    +  CDS            pVS1 RepA: replication protein from the Pseudomonas plasmid pVS1 (Heeb et al., 2000)
   5935..6129    +  rep_origin     pVS1 oriV: origin of replication for the Pseudomonas plasmid pVS1 (Heeb et al., 2000)
   6332..6371    +  CDS            rop (fragment): Rop protein, which maintains plasmids at low copy number; rop
   6473..6613    +  misc_feature   bom: basis of mobility region from pBR322
   6799..7387    -  rep_origin     ori: high-copy-number ColE1/pMB1/pBR322/pUC origin of replication
   7475..8290    -  CDS            KanR: aminoglycoside phosphotransferase; aph(3')-Ia; confers resistance to kanamycin in bacteria or G418 (Geneticin®) in eukaryotes
   8723..8747    +  misc_feature   LB T-DNA repeat: left border repeat from nopaline C58 T-DNA
