[The description below was written by a language model from this plasmid's Addgene catalogue record and pLannotate feature annotations shown in this document.]
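Description:
pKD007 is a pCAMBIA-based plant binary vector from the GreenGate 2.0 toolkit, catalogued as an empty backbone because it has no user-supplied insert. It does, however, carry a premade fluorescent marker transcriptional unit. The 8.7 kb plasmid has the usual binary-vector architecture. A ColE1/pMB1-type origin with the pBR322 bom region and a rop fragment supports high-copy propagation in E. coli. The pVS1 oriV, together with the RepA replication and StaA stability proteins, allows stable maintenance in Agrobacterium. A bacterial aph(3')-Ia gene outside the T-DNA provides kanamycin selection. Nopaline-type left and right border repeats define the region transferred to plant cells. The feature table annotates no plant selection marker.

The marker cassette is recorded as pUBQ10:H2B:PmScarlet-I:tHSP18.2M. The annotated features confirm an Arabidopsis histone H2B coding sequence followed, after a short unannotated stretch, by the fast-maturing monomeric red fluorescent protein mScarlet-I. The cassette ends with the efficient Arabidopsis HSP18.2 terminator. The UBQ10 promoter named in the purpose field was not detected by the annotation software, but it presumably occupies the unannotated sequence upstream of H2B, where it would drive broad constitutive expression. Because H2B is incorporated into nucleosomes, the fusion labels chromatin. The catalogue calls the construct a "nuclei membrane marker", but the parts are those of a nuclear marker.

The record says the plasmid is intended for "braiding", the GreenGate 2.0 approach to stacking several transcriptional units. pKD007 therefore serves as a ready-made destination vector to which further units can be added, giving plant lines that carry a red nuclear reporter alongside the genes of interest. The record does not detail the cloning sites used for this stacking.
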