Addgene plasmid #207943: pKD007
Purpose: (Empty Backbone) Premade nuclei membrane marker, pUBQ10:H2B:PmScarlet-I:tHSP18.2M, for braiding
Depositing lab: Alexis Maizel. Depositing organization: Universitaet Heidelberg. Publication: GreenGate 2.0: Backwards compatible addons for assembly of complex transcriptional units and their stacking with GreenGate. Piepers M, Erbstein K, Reyes-Hernandez J, Song C, Tessi T, Petrasiunaite V, Faerber N, Distel K, Maizel A. PLoS One. 2023 Sep 8;18(9):e0290097. doi: 10.1371/journal.pone.0290097. eCollection 2023. PubMed 37682951.
Backbone
  Vector backbone: pCAMBIA
  Vector type: Plant Expression
Growth in bacteria
  Bacterial resistance: Kanamycin, 50 μg/mL
  Growth temperature: 37°C
  Growth strain: DH5alpha
  Copy number: High Copy
Gene/Insert
  Gene/Insert name: None
Terms and licenses: Academic/Nonprofit Terms; Industry Terms: Not Available to Industry
How to cite: pKD007 was a gift from Alexis Maizel (Addgene plasmid # 207943 ; http://n2t.net/addgene:207943 ; RRID:Addgene_207943)
